>Addgene plasmid #185993 | ORF8-1x-TurboID pbabe-puro (SARS-CoV-2) | addgene full sequence | sequence record 364148 | Addgene NGS Result
TAAACAAATAGGGGTTCCGCGCACATTTCCCCGAAAAGTGCCACCTGCAGCCTGAATATGGGCCAAACAG
GATATCTGTGGTAAGCAGTTCCTGCCCCGGCTCAGGGCCAAGAACAGATGGAACAGCTGAATATGGGCCA
AACAGGATATCTGTGGTAAGCAGTTCCTGCCCCGGCTCAGGGCCAAGAACAGATGGTCCCCAGATGCGGT
CCAGCCCTCAGCAGTTTCTAGAGAACCATCAGATGTTTCCAGGGTGCCCCAAGGACCTGAAATGACCCTG
TGCCTTATTTGAACTAACCAATCAGTTCGCTTCTCGCTTCTGTTCGCGCGCTTCTGCTCCCCGAGCTCAA
TAAAAGAGCCCACAACCCCTCACTCGGGGCGCCAGTCCTCCGATTGACTGAGTCGCCCGGGTACCCGTGT
ATCCAATAAACCCTCTTGCAGTTGCATCCGACTTGTGGTCTCGCTGTTCCTTGGGAGGGTCTCCTCTGAG
TGATTGACTACCCGTCAGCGGGGGTCTTTCATTTGGGGGCTCGTCCGGGATCGGGAGACCCCTGCCCAGG
GACCACCGACCCACCACCGGGAGGCAAGCTGGCCAGCAACTTATCTGTGTCTGTCCGATTGTCTAGTGTC
TATGACTGATTTTATGCGCCTGCGTCGGTACTAGTTAGCTAACTAGCTCTGTATCTGGCGGACCCGTGGT
GGAACTGACGAGTTCTGAACACCCGGCCGCAACCCTGGGAGACGTCCCAGGGACTTTGGGGGCCGTTTTT
GTGGCCCGACCTGAGGAAGGGAGTCGATGTGGAATCCGACCCCGTCAGGATATGTGGTTCTGGTAGGAGA
CGAGAACCTAAAACAGTTCCCGCCTCCGTCTGAATTTTTGCTTTCGGTTTGGAACCGAAGCCGCGCGTCT
TGTCTGCTGCAGCGCTGCAGCATCGTTCTGTGTTGTCTCTGTCTGACTGTGTTTCTGTATTTGTCTGAAA
ATTAGGGCCAGACTGTTACCACTCCCTTAAGTTTGACCTTAGGTCACTGGAAAGATGTCGAGCGGATCGC
TCACAACCAGTCGGTAGATGTCAAGAAGAGACGTTGGGTTACCTTCTGCTCTGCAGAATGGCCAACCTTT
AACGTCGGATGGCCGCGAGACGGCACCTTTAACCGAGACCTCATCACCCAGGTTAAGATCAAGGTCTTTT
CACCTGGCCCGCATGGACACCCAGACCAGGTCCCCTACATCGTGACCTGGGAAGCCTTGGCTTTTGACCC
CCCTCCCTGGGTCAAGCCCTTTGTACACCCTAAGCCTCCGCCTCCTCTTCCTCCATCCGCCCCGTCTCTC
CCCCTTGAACCTCCTCGTTCGACCCCGCCTCGATCCTCCCTTTATCCAGCCCTCACTCCTTCTCTAGGCG
CCGGCCTCGAGGCCACCATGAAGTTCCTGGTGTTCCTGGGTATCATCACCACCGTGGCCGCTTTCCACCA
GGAGTGCTCTCTGCAGAGCTGCACCCAGCACCAGCCATACGTGGTGGATGACCCATGCCCTATCCACTTC
TACAGCAAGTGGTACATCAGAGTGGGAGCTAGGAAGTCCGCTCCTCTGATCGAGCTGTGCGTGGACGAAG
CCGGCAGCAAGTCCCCAATCCAGTACATCGACATCGGAAACTACACCGTGTCTTGCCTGCCATTCACCAT
CAACTGCCAGGAACCCAAGCTGGGCTCCCTGGTGGTGAGATGCTCTTTCTACGAGGACTTCCTGGAATAC
CACGACGTGCGTGTGGTGCTGGACTTCATCACCGGTGGTGGAGGCGGGTCTGAATTCAAAGACAATACTG
TGCCTCTGAAGCTGATCGCTCTCCTGGCTAATGGCGAGTTCCATAGTGGCGAACAGCTGGGAGAAACCCT
GGGCATGTCCAGGGCCGCTATCAACAAGCACATTCAGACTCTGCGCGACTGGGGCGTGGACGTGTTCACC
GTGCCCGGAAAGGGCTACTCTCTGCCCGAGCCTATCCCGCTGCTGAACGCTAAACAGATTCTGGGACAGC
TGGACGGCGGGAGCGTGGCAGTCCTGCCTGTGGTCGACTCCACCAATCAGTACCTGCTGGATCGAATCGG
CGAGCTGAAGAGTGGGGATGCTTGCATTGCAGAATATCAGCAGGCAGGGAGAGGAAGCAGAGGGAGGAAA
TGGTTCTCTCCTTTTGGAGCTAACCTGTACCTGAGTATGTTTTGGCGCCTGAAGCGGGGACCAGCAGCAA
TCGGCCTGGGCCCGGTCATCGGAATTGTCATGGCAGAAGCGCTGCGAAAGCTGGGAGCAGACAAGGTGCG
AGTCAAATGGCCCAATGACCTGTATCTGCAGGATAGAAAGCTGGCAGGCATCCTGGTGGAGCTGGCCGGA
ATAACAGGCGATGCTGCACAGATCGTCATTGGCGCCGGGATTAACGTGGCTATGAGGCGCGTGGAGGAAA
GCGTGGTCAATCAGGGCTGGATCACACTGCAGGAAGCAGGGATTAACCTGGACAGGAATACTCTGGCCGC
TACGCTGATCCGAGAGCTGCGGGCAGCCCTGGAACTGTTCGAGCAGGAAGGCCTGGCTCCATATCTGCCA
CGGTGGGAGAAGCTGGATAACTTCATCAATAGACCCGTGAAGCTGATCATTGGGGACAAAGAGATTTTCG
GGATTAGCCGGGGGATTGATAAACAGGGAGCCCTGCTGCTGGAACAGGACGGAGTTATCAAACCCTGGAT
GGGCGGAGAAATCAGTCTGCGGTCTGCCGAAAAGGGATCCTACCCGTATGATGTTCCGGATTACGCTGGC
TATCCCTACGACGTGCCCGACTATGCCGGGTACCCCTATGACGTCCCAGACTACGCATAGGTTTAAACCG
CTGAGTCGACCCTGTGGAATGTGTGTCAGTTAGGGTGTGGAAAGTCCCCAGGCTCCCCAGCAGGCAGAAG
TATGCAAAGCATGCATCTCAATTAGTCAGCAACCAGGTGTGGAAAGTCCCCAGGCTCCCCAGCAGGCAGA
AGTATGCAAAGCATGCATCTCAATTAGTCAGCAACCATAGTCCCGCCCCTAACTCCGCCCATCCCGCCCC
TAACTCCGCCCAGTTCCGCCCATTCTCCGCCCCATGGCTGACTAATTTTTTTTATTTATGCAGAGGCCGA
GGCCGCCTCGGCCTCTGAGCTATTCCAGAAGTAGTGAGGAGGCTTTTTTGGAGGCCTAGGCTTTTGCAAA
AAGCTTACCATGACCGAGTACAAGCCCACGGTGCGCCTCGCCACCCGCGACGACGTCCCCAGGGCCGTAC
GCACCCTCGCCGCCGCGTTCGCCGACTACCCCGCCACGCGCCACACCGTCGATCCGGACCGCCACATCGA
GCGGGTCACCGAGCTGCAAGAACTCTTCCTCACGCGCGTCGGGCTCGACATCGGCAAGGTGTGGGTCGCG
GACGACGGCGCCGCGGTGGCGGTCTGGACCACGCCGGAGAGCGTCGAAGCGGGGGCGGTGTTCGCCGAGA
TCGGCCCGCGCATGGCCGAGTTGAGCGGTTCCCGGCTGGCCGCGCAGCAACAGATGGAAGGCCTCCTGGC
GCCGCACCGGCCCAAGGAGCCCGCGTGGTTCCTGGCCACCGTCGGCGTCTCGCCCGACCACCAGGGCAAG
GGTCTGGGCAGCGCCGTCGTGCTCCCCGGAGTGGAGGCGGCCGAGCGCGCCGGGGTGCCCGCCTTCCTGG
AGACCTCCGCGCCCCGCAACCTCCCCTTCTACGAGCGGCTCGGCTTCACCGTCACCGCCGACGTCGAGGT
GCCCGAAGGACCGCGCACCTGGTGCATGACCCGCAAGCCCGGTGCCTGACGCCCGCCCCACGACCCGCAG
CGCCCGACCGAAAGGAGCGCACGACCCCATGCATCGATAAAATAAAAGATTTTATTTAGTCTCCAGAAAA
AGGGGGGAATGAAAGACCCCACCTGTAGGTTTGGCAAGCTAGCTTAAGTAACGCCATTTTGCAAGGCATG
GAAAAATACATAACTGAGAATAGAGAAGTTCAGATCAAGGTCAGGAACAGATGGAACAGCTGAATATGGG
CCAAACAGGATATCTGTGGTAAGCAGTTCCTGCCCCGGCTCAGGGCCAAGAACAGATGGAACAGCTGAAT
ATGGGCCAAACAGGATATCTGTGGTAAGCAGTTCCTGCCCCGGCTCAGGGCCAAGAACAGATGGTCCCCA
GATGCGGTCCAGCCCTCAGCAGTTTCTAGAGAACCATCAGATGTTTCCAGGGTGCCCCAAGGACCTGAAA
TGACCCTGTGCCTTATTTGAACTAACCAATCAGTTCGCTTCTCGCTTCTGTTCGCGCGCTTCTGCTCCCC
GAGCTCAATAAAAGAGCCCACAACCCCTCACTCGGGGCGCCAGTCCTCCGATTGACTGAGTCGCCCGGGT
ACCCGTGTATCCAATAAACCCTCTTGCAGTTGCATCCGACTTGTGGTCTCGCTGTTCCTTGGGAGGGTCT
CCTCTGAGTGATTGACTACCCGTCAGCGGGGGTCTTTCACATGCAGCATGTATCAAAATTAATTTGGTTT
TTTTTCTTAAGTATTTACATTAAATGGCCATAGTTGCATTAATGAATCGGCCAACGCGCGGGGAGAGGCG
GTTTGCGTATTGGGCGCTCTTCCGCTTCCTCGCTCACTGACTCGCTGCGCTCGGTCGTTCGGCTGCGGCG
AGCGGTATCAGCTCACTCAAAGGCGGTAATACGGTTATCCACAGAATCAGGGGATAACGCAGGAAAGAAC
ATGTGAGCAAAAGGCCAGCAAAAGGCCAGGAACCGTAAAAAGGCCGCGTTGCTGGCGTTTTTCCATAGGC
TCCGCCCCCCTGACGAGCATCACAAAAATCGACGCTCAAGTCAGAGGTGGCGAAACCCGACAGGACTATA
AAGATACCAGGCGTTTCCCCCTGGAAGCTCCCTCGTGCGCTCTCCTGTTCCGACCCTGCCGCTTACCGGA
TACCTGTCCGCCTTTCTCCCTTCGGGAAGCGTGGCGCTTTCTCATAGCTCACGCTGTAGGTATCTCAGTT
CGGTGTAGGTCGTTCGCTCCAAGCTGGGCTGTGTGCACGAACCCCCCGTTCAGCCCGACCGCTGCGCCTT
ATCCGGTAACTATCGTCTTGAGTCCAACCCGGTAAGACACGACTTATCGCCACTGGCAGCAGCCACTGGT
AACAGGATTAGCAGAGCGAGGTATGTAGGCGGTGCTACAGAGTTCTTGAAGTGGTGGCCTAACTACGGCT
ACACTAGAAGAACAGTATTTGGTATCTGCGCTCTGCTGAAGCCAGTTACCTTCGGAAAAAGAGTTGGTAG
CTCTTGATCCGGCAAACAAACCACCGCTGGTAGCGGTGGTTTTTTTGTTTGCAAGCAGCAGATTACGCGC
AGAAAAAAAGGATCTCAAGAAGATCCTTTGATCTTTTCTACGGGGTCTGACGCTCAGTGGAACGAAAACT
CACGTTAAGGGATTTTGGTCATGAGATTATCAAAAAGGATCTTCACCTAGATCCTTTTGCGGCCGCAAAT
CAATCTAAAGTATATATGAGTAAACTTGGTCTGACAGTTACCAATGCTTAATCAGTGAGGCACCTATCTC
AGCGATCTGTCTATTTCGTTCATCCATAGTTGCCTGACTCCCCGTCGTGTAGATAACTACGATACGGGAG
GGCTTACCATCTGGCCCCAGTGCTGCAATGATACCGCGAGACCCACGCTCACCGGCTCCAGATTTATCAG
CAATAAACCAGCCAGCCGGAAGGGCCGAGCGCAGAAGTGGTCCTGCAACTTTATCCGCCTCCATCCAGTC
TATTAATTGTTGCCGGGAAGCTAGAGTAAGTAGTTCGCCAGTTAATAGTTTGCGCAACGTTGTTGCCATT
GCTACAGGCATCGTGGTGTCACGCTCGTCGTTTGGTATGGCTTCATTCAGCTCCGGTTCCCAACGATCAA
GGCGAGTTACATGATCCCCCATGTTGTGCAAAAAAGCGGTTAGCTCCTTCGGTCCTCCGATCGTTGTCAG
AAGTAAGTTGGCCGCAGTGTTATCACTCATGGTTATGGCAGCACTGCATAATTCTCTTACTGTCATGCCA
TCCGTAAGATGCTTTTCTGTGACTGGTGAGTACTCAACCAAGTCATTCTGAGAATAGTGTATGCGGCGAC
CGAGTTGCTCTTGCCCGGCGTCAATACGGGATAATACCGCGCCACATAGCAGAACTTTAAAAGTGCTCAT
CATTGGAAAACGTTCTTCGGGGCGAAAACTCTCAAGGATCTTACCGCTGTTGAGATCCAGTTCGATGTAA
CCCACTCGTGCACCCAACTGATCTTCAGCATCTTTTACTTTCACCAGCGTTTCTGGGTGAGCAAAAACAG
GAAGGCAAAATGCCGCAAAAAAGGGAATAAGGGCGACACGGAAATGTTGAATACTCATACTCTTCCTTTT
TCAATATTATTGAAGCATTTATCAGGGTTATTGTCTCATGAGCGGATACATATTTGAATGTATTTAGAAA
AA
Features (pLannotate 1.2.2; 13 found; start..end, strand, type, name):
     52..521     +  LTR            LTR: long terminal repeat from Moloney murine leukemia virus
    645..919     +  misc_feature   MESV Ψ (fragment): packaging signal of murine embryonic stem cell virus
    986..1402    +  CDS            gag (truncated): truncated Moloney murine leukemia virus (MMLV) gag gene lacking the start codon
   1418..1780    +  CDS            NS8_SARS2: Experimental evidence at protein level: Swiss-Prot protein existence level 1. Plays a role in modulating host immune response (PubMed:31986261). Binds to IL17RA receptor, leading to IL17 pathway activation and an increased secretion of pro-inflammatory factors. Contributes to cytokine storm during COVID-19 infection. From Severe acute respiratory syndrome coronavirus 2 (2019-nCoV) (SARS-CoV-2).
   1808..2764    +  CDS            TurboID: mutant of the E. coli biotin ligase BioID engineered for improved catalytic efficiency (Branon et al., 2018)
   2891..3220    +  promoter       SV40 promoter: SV40 enhancer and early promoter
   3230..3829    +  CDS            PuroR: puromycin N-acetyltransferase; pac from Streptomyces alboniger; confers resistance to puromycin
   3928..4049    +  LTR            3' LTR (ΔU3) (fragment): self-inactivating 3' long terminal repeat (LTR) from Moloney murine leukemia virus
   4050..4519    +  LTR            LTR: long terminal repeat from Moloney murine leukemia virus
   4585..4637    -  CDS            lacI (fragment): lac repressor; lacI; The lac repressor binds to the lac operator to inhibit transcription in E. coli. This inhibition can be relieved by adding lactose or isopropyl-β-D-thiogalactopyranoside (IPTG).
   4820..5408    -  rep_origin     ori: high-copy-number ColE1/pMB1/pBR322/pUC origin of replication
   5568..6428    -  CDS            AmpR: β-lactamase; bla; confers resistance to ampicillin, carbenicillin, and related antibiotics
   6429..21      -  promoter       AmpR promoter (across the origin): bla
