[The description below was written by a language model from this plasmid's Addgene catalogue record and pLannotate feature annotations shown in this document.]
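Description:
ORF8-1x-TurboID pbabe-puro (SARS-CoV-2) is a 6.5 kb gammaretroviral mammalian expression vector built on the pBabe-puro backbone. It is propagated in E. coli through a high-copy ColE1/pUC-type origin with ampicillin selection from the β-lactamase gene and its native promoter. The retroviral portion is framed by Moloney murine leukemia virus long terminal repeats and includes a Ψ packaging signal followed by a truncated gag segment lacking its start codon. This arrangement allows the transcribed vector genome to be encapsidated efficiently when packaging functions are supplied in trans, without producing Gag protein from the vector itself. The annotation also flags a short fragment resembling a ΔU3 3' LTR directly adjoining the full downstream LTR, and a small lacI remnant in the backbone; neither appears to be a functional element.

The payload, cloned between BamHI and EcoRI sites, is the SARS-CoV-2 ORF8 accessory protein coding sequence fused at its C terminus to TurboID, an engineered, catalytically enhanced E. coli biotin ligase, and to a 3xHA epitope tag. The HA tag is listed in the catalogue fields but was not picked up as a separate feature in the table. Transcription of the fusion is driven by the 5' LTR. Downstream, an SV40 enhancer/early promoter drives puromycin N-acetyltransferase, allowing selection of stably transduced cells. The "1x" in the name is not explained in the record. The construct is intended for proximity-dependent biotinylation, in which host proteins near ORF8 are labelled with biotin, as part of mapping a proximity interactome for SARS-CoV-2 proteins. The HA tag allows detection of the fusion protein.
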