Addgene plasmid #185993: ORF8-1x-TurboID pbabe-puro (SARS-CoV-2)
Purpose: Expresses SARS-CoV-2 ORF8 to TurboID and 3xHA tag
Depositing lab: Kyle Roux. Depositing organization: Sanford Research. Publication: A BioID-Derived Proximity Interactome for SARS-CoV-2 Proteins. May DG, Martin-Sancho L, Anschau V, Liu S, Chrisopulos RJ, Scott KL, Halfmann CT, Diaz Pena R, Pratt D, Campos AR, Roux KJ. Viruses. 2022 Mar 15;14(3). pii: v14030611. doi: 10.3390/v14030611. PubMed 35337019.
Backbone
  Vector backbone: pBabe-puro
  Vector type: Mammalian Expression, Retroviral
  Selectable markers: Puromycin
Growth in bacteria
  Bacterial resistance: Ampicillin, 100 μg/mL
  Growth temperature: 37°C
  Growth strain: NEB Stable
  Copy number: Unknown
Gene/Insert
  Gene/Insert name: SARS-CoV-2 ORF8
  Species: SARS-CoV-2
  Entrez Gene: ORF8 (a.k.a. GU280_gp09)
  Promoter: LTR
  Tag / fusion protein: TurboID (C terminal on insert); 3xHA (C terminal on insert)
  Cloning method: Restriction Enzyme; 5′ cloning site BamHI (not destroyed); 3′ cloning site EcoRI (not destroyed)
  Sequencing primers: 5′ pBabeF
Terms and licenses: Academic/Nonprofit Terms; Industry Terms: Not Available to Industry
How to cite: ORF8-1x-TurboID pbabe-puro (SARS-CoV-2) was a gift from Kyle Roux (Addgene plasmid # 185993)
